Addgene plasmid #12438: pCAGGS-HA-hUBE1L
Depositing lab: Dong-Er Zhang. Publication: Interferon-inducible ubiquitin E2, Ubc8, is a conjugating enzyme for protein ISGylation. Kim KI, Giannakopoulos NV, Virgin HW, Zhang DE. Mol Cell Biol. 2004 Nov . 24(21):9592-600. 10.1128/MCB.24.21.9592-9600.2004 PubMed 15485925.
Backbone
  Vector backbone: pCAGGS
  Backbone size w/o insert (bp): 4790
  Vector type: Mammalian Expression
Growth in bacteria
  Bacterial resistance: Ampicillin, 100 μg/mL
  Growth temperature: 37°C
  Growth strain: DH5alpha
  Copy number: High Copy
Gene/Insert
  Gene/Insert name: UBE1L
  Species: H. sapiens (human)
  Entrez Gene: UBA7 (a.k.a. D8, UBA1B, UBE1L, UBE2, UBE7)
  Tag / fusion protein: HA (N terminal on insert)
  Cloning method: Restriction Enzyme; 5′ cloning site EcoRI? (not destroyed)
  Sequencing primers: 5′ pCAG-F
Resource information
  A portion of this plasmid was derived from a plasmid made by: UBE1L cDNA was provided by Charles Buys and subcloned into pCAGGS
Terms and licenses: Academic/Nonprofit Terms; Industry Terms: Not Available to Industry
Depositor comments: Please note: This plasmid contains a R87G mutation in UBE1L. It is not known how this mutation impacts plasmid function.
How to cite: pCAGGS-HA-hUBE1L was a gift from Dong-Er Zhang (Addgene plasmid # 12438 ; http://n2t.net/addgene:12438 ; RRID:Addgene_12438)
