[The description below was written by a language model from this plasmid's Addgene catalogue record.]
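Description:
pCAGGS-HA-hUBE1L is a mammalian expression plasmid built on the pCAGGS backbone (about 4.8 kb without the insert) and carrying the human UBE1L cDNA, now catalogued as UBA7. It is propagated in E. coli as a high-copy plasmid under ampicillin selection. No feature table accompanies the record, so individual backbone elements are not itemised. However, pCAGGS vectors are generally known for the CAG promoter, a composite of the CMV immediate-early enhancer and chicken β-actin promoter that gives strong constitutive transcription in a wide range of mammalian cells. The listed CAG-directed sequencing primer is consistent with that arrangement. No mammalian selection marker is stated, which points to transient transfection as the likely mode of use.

The insert encodes UBE1L with an HA epitope tag fused to its N terminus, so the protein can be detected or immunoprecipitated with anti-HA antibodies. UBE1L/UBA7 is the E1 activating enzyme for the interferon-induced ubiquitin-like modifier ISG15. The associated publication concerns the identification of Ubc8 as an E2 conjugating enzyme for protein ISGylation. The plasmid is therefore suited to reconstituting or enhancing the ISG15 conjugation cascade in cultured cells, typically by co-expression with other pathway components. The cDNA was subcloned into pCAGGS by restriction cloning, and the 5′ site is recorded only tentatively as EcoRI. The depositor notes that the UBE1L coding sequence contains an R87G substitution whose effect on function is unknown, which should be borne in mind when interpreting activity-dependent experiments.
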