>Addgene plasmid #12438 | pCAGGS-HA-hUBE1L | addgene partial sequence | sequence record 19849 | pCAG-F 5'-GCAACGTGCTGGTTATTGTG-3'
TCCCAGACTACGCTATGGATGCCCTGGACGCTTCGAAGCTACTGGATGAGGAGCTGTATTCAAGACAGCT
GTATGTGCTGGGCTCACCTGCCATGCAGAGGATTCAGGGAGCCAGGGTCCTGGTGTCAGGCCTGCAGGGC
CTGGGGGCCGAGGTGGCCAAGAACTTGGTTCTGATGGGTGTGGGCAGCCTCACTCTGCATGATCCCCACC
CCACCTGCTGGTCCGACCTGGCTGCCCAGTTTCTCCTCTCAGAGCAGGACTTGGAAAGGAGCGGATCCGA
GGCCTCTCAAGAGCTCTTGGCTCATCTCAACAGAGCTGTCCAGGTCGTCGTGCACACGGGTGACATCTCT
GTCGACTTGCTGTGTGGACTTCCAGGTGGTGGTGCTGACTGCTG
